Addgene plasmid #237205: NanoLuc-BRD9(BD) Fusion Vector
Purpose: Express NanoLuc(R)-BRD9(BD) Fusion Protein in Mammalian Cells under a CMV promoter
Depositing lab: Promega Corporation.
Backbone
  Vector backbone: pFN31K Nluc CMV-neo Flexi(R) Vector
  Vector type: Mammalian Expression
Growth in bacteria
  Bacterial resistance: Kanamycin, 50 μg/mL
  Growth temperature: 37°C
  Growth strain: DH5alpha
  Copy number: High Copy
Gene/Insert
  Gene/Insert name: BRD9
  Species: H. sapiens (human)
  Mutation: Bromodomain only (residue 120-240)
  Entrez Gene: BRD9 (a.k.a. LAVS3040, PRO9856, SMARCI2)
  Promoter: CMV
  Tag / fusion protein: NanoLuc (R) (N terminal on backbone)
  Cloning method: Other
Terms and licenses: Academic/Nonprofit Terms; Industry Terms
How to cite: NanoLuc-BRD9(BD) Fusion Vector was a gift from Promega Corporation (Addgene plasmid # 237205 ; http://n2t.net/addgene:237205 ; RRID:Addgene_237205)
