[The description below was written by a language model from this plasmid's Addgene catalogue record and pLannotate feature annotations shown in this document.]
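Description:
NanoLuc-BRD9(BD) Fusion Vector is a 5.1 kb mammalian expression plasmid built on the pFN31K Nluc CMV-neo Flexi backbone. It is propagated in E. coli from a high-copy ColE1/pUC-type origin, and a ColE1 cer site helps keep the plasmid monomeric. A single neo (nptII) coding sequence serves both hosts: a bacterial EM7 promoter drives it for kanamycin selection in E. coli, while the upstream SV40 enhancer/early promoter and a downstream synthetic poly(A) signal allow its expression in mammalian cells, where this marker is normally used for G418 selection of stable lines.

The expression cassette consists of the human CMV immediate-early enhancer and promoter followed by a chimeric β-globin/immunoglobulin intron, which generally improves transcript processing and expression. A T7 promoter sits just upstream of the coding region, which could permit in vitro transcription. The open reading frame begins with human codon-optimized NanoLuc luciferase, annotated across the numbering origin of the circular sequence. NanoLuc is fused at its C-terminus to the isolated bromodomain of human BRD9 (residues 120–240), so the tag is N-terminal to the insert. An SV40 poly(A) signal lies downstream of the cassette. Several short annotated fragments (the pUC-type polylinker, SET1, T7 terminator, large T antigen, M13 ori, bom and tnpA hits) appear to be backbone remnants or partial matches rather than functional elements.

BRD9 is an acyl-lysine chromatin reader and a component of a SWI/SNF remodeling subcomplex. The stated purpose is simply to express the NanoLuc-BRD9 bromodomain fusion in mammalian cells. Small luminescent fusions of this kind typically serve as energy donors in bioluminescence-based proximity or ligand-binding assays, but the record names no specific assay.
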