Features (pLannotate 1.2.2; 20 found; start..end, strand, type, name):
    426..788     +  CDS            BRD9 (fragment): BRD9_HUMAN - Experimental evidence at protein level: Swiss-Prot protein existence level 1. Plays a role in chromatin remodeling and regulation of transcription (PubMed:22464331, PubMed:26365797). Acts as a chromatin reader that recognizes and binds acylated histones: binds histones that are acetylated and/or butyrylated (PubMed:26365797). Component of SWI/SNF chromatin remodeling subcomplex GBAF that carries out key enzymatic activities, changing chromatin structure by altering DNA- histone contacts within a nucleosome in an ATP-dependent manner (PubMed:29374058). Orchestrates also the RAD51-R
    797..852     +  misc_feature   MCS: pUC18/19 multiple cloning site
    859..908     +  CDS            SET1 (fragment): solubility-enhancement tag derived from T7 phage gene 10B
    916..935     +  terminator     T7 terminator (fragment): transcription terminator for bacteriophage T7 RNA polymerase
    957..1078    -  polyA_signal   SV40 poly(A) signal: SV40 polyadenylation signal
   1101..1169    -  CDS            large T antigen (fragment): large T antigen from SV40 (simian virus 40)
   1174..1206    +  rep_origin     M13 ori (fragment): M13 bacteriophage origin of replication; arrow indicates direction of (+) strand synthesis
   1207..1258    -  misc_feature   bom (fragment): basis of mobility region from pBR322
   1323..1680    +  promoter       SV40 promoter: SV40 enhancer and early promoter
   1695..1742    +  promoter       EM7 promoter: synthetic bacterial promoter&nbsp
   1774..2565    +  CDS            neo: KKA2_KLEPN - Also known as kan, nptII. Experimental evidence at protein level: Swiss-Prot protein existence level 1. Resistance to kanamycin, neomycin, paromomycin, ribostamycin, butirosin and gentamicin B. From Klebsiella pneumoniae.
   2632..2680    +  polyA_signal   poly(A) signal: synthetic polyadenylation signal
   2701..2790    -  CDS            tnpA (fragment): TN5P_ECOLX - Also known as tnp. Experimental evidence at protein level: Swiss-Prot protein existence level 1. Mediates transposition of transposon Tn5 by a 'cut and paste' mechanism. First, the monomeric transposase binds the 19 bp inverted DNA repeats flanking the transposon. Then, dimerization of the DNA- bound transposase creates a synaptic DNA complex. After nicking of the first DNA strand, excision of the transposon proceeds through a series of intermediates. The transposase then mediates the insertion of the transposon at a new site by strand transfer. The activity of the wild- type tran
   2919..3507    -  rep_origin     ori: high-copy-number ColE1/pMB1/pBR322/pUC origin of replication
   3623..3906    +  misc_feature   cer region: ColE1-derived recombination site that helps to maintain plasmids as monomers
   4099..4476    +  enhancer       CMV enhancer: human cytomegalovirus immediate early enhancer
   4478..4677    +  promoter       CMV promoter: human cytomegalovirus (CMV) immediate early promoter
   4816..4948    +  intron         chimeric intron: chimera between introns from human β-globin and immunoglobulin heavy chain genes
   4992..5010    +  promoter       T7 promoter: promoter for bacteriophage T7 RNA polymerase
   5024..401     +  CDS            Nluc (across the origin): NanoLuc® luciferase human codon-optimized
>Addgene plasmid #237205 | NanoLuc-BRD9(BD) Fusion Vector | addgene full sequence | sequence record 474974 | Addgene NGS Result
TGTCCGTAACTCCGATCCAAAGGATTGTCCTGAGCGGTGAAAATGGGCTGAAGATCGACATCCATGTCAT
CATCCCGTATGAAGGTCTGAGCGGCGACCAAATGGGCCAGATCGAAAAAATTTTTAAGGTGGTGTACCCT
GTGGATGATCATCACTTTAAGGTGATCCTGCACTATGGCACACTGGTAATCGACGGGGTTACGCCGAACA
TGATCGACTATTTCGGACGGCCGTATGAAGGCATCGCCGTGTTCGACGGCAAAAAGATCACTGTAACAGG
GACCCTGTGGAACGGCAACAAAATTATCGACGAGCGCCTGATCAACCCCGACGGCTCCCTGCTGTTCCGA
GTAACCATCAACGGAGTGACCGGCTGGCGGCTGTGCGAACGCATTCTGGCGGGCTCGAGCGGCGCGATCG
CCATGCCGCCCCCAGATCGGCCAGTCCGAGCGTGCCGGACACAGCCAGCCGAAAATGAGAGCACACCTAT
TCAGCAACTCCTGGAACACTTCCTCCGCCAGCTTCAGAGAAAAGATCCCCATGGATTTTTTGCTTTTCCT
GTCACGGATGCAATTGCTCCTGGATATTCAATGATAATAAAACATCCCATGGATTTTGGCACCATGAAAG
ACAAAATTGTAGCTAATGAATACAAGTCAGTTACGGAATTTAAGGCAGATTTCAAGCTGATGTGTGATAA
TGCAATGACATACAATAGGCCAGATACCGTGTACTACAAGTTGGCGAAGAAGATCCTTCACGCAGGCTTT
AAGATGATGAGCAAACAGGTTTAAACGAATTCGGGCTCGGTACCCGGGGATCCTCTAGAGTCGACCTGCA
GGCATGCAAGCTGATCCGGCTGCTAACAAAGCCCGAAAGGAAGCTGAGTTGGCTGCTGCCACCGCTGAGC
AATAACTAGCATAACCCCTTGGGGCGGCCGCTTCGAGCAGACATGATAAGATACATTGATGAGTTTGGAC
AAACCACAACTAGAATGCAGTGAAAAAAATGCTTTATTTGTGAAATTTGTGATGCTATTGCTTTATTTGT
AACCATTATAAGCTGCAATAAACAAGTTAACAACAACAATTGCATTCATTTTATGTTTCAGGTTCAGGGG
GAGATGTGGGAGGTTTTTTTAAGCAAGTAAAACCTCTACAAATGTGGTAAAATCGAATTTTAACAAAATA
TTAACGCTTACAATTTCCTGATGCGGTATTTTCTCCTTACGCATCTGTGCGGTATTTCACACCGCATACG
CGGATCTGCGCAGCACCATGGCCTGAAATAACCTCTGAAAGAGGAACTTGGTTAGGTACCTTCTGAGGCG
GAAAGAACCAGCTGTGGAATGTGTGTCAGTTAGGGTGTGGAAAGTCCCCAGGCTCCCCAGCAGGCAGAAG
TATGCAAAGCATGCATCTCAATTAGTCAGCAACCAGGTGTGGAAAGTCCCCAGGCTCCCCAGCAGGCAGA
AGTATGCAAAGCATGCATCTCAATTAGTCAGCAACCATAGTCCCGCCCCTAACTCCGCCCATCCCGCCCC
TAACTCCGCCCAGTTCCGCCCATTCTCCGCCCCATGGCTGACTAATTTTTTTTATTTATGCAGAGGCCGA
GGCCGCCTCGGCCTCTGAGCTATTCCAGAAGTAGTGAGGAGGCTTTTTTGGAGGCCTAGGCTTTTGCAAA
AAGCTTAATTAACTGTTGACAATTAATCATCGGCATAGTATATCGGCATAGTATAATACGACAAGGTGAG
GAACTAAACCCAGGAGGCAGATCATGATTGAACAAGATGGATTGCACGCAGGTTCTCCGGCCGCTTGGGT
GGAGAGGCTATTCGGCTATGACTGGGCACAACAGACAATCGGCTGCTCTGATGCCGCCGTGTTCCGGCTG
TCAGCGCAGGGGCGCCCGGTTCTTTTTGTCAAGACCGACCTGTCCGGTGCCCTGAATGAACTGCAGGACG
AGGCAGCGCGGCTATCGTGGCTGGCCACGACGGGCGTTCCTTGCGCAGCTGTGCTCGACGTTGTCACTGA
AGCGGGAAGGGACTGGCTGCTATTGGGCGAAGTGCCGGGGCAGGATCTCCTGTCATCTCACCTTGCTCCT
GCCGAGAAAGTATCCATCATGGCTGATGCAATGCGGCGGCTGCATACGCTTGATCCGGCTACCTGCCCAT
TCGACCACCAAGCGAAACATCGCATCGAGCGAGCACGTACTCGGATGGAAGCCGGTCTTGTCGATCAGGA
TGATCTGGACGAAGAGCATCAGGGGCTCGCGCCAGCCGAACTGTTCGCCAGGCTCAAGGCGCGCATGCCC
GACGGCGAGGATCTCGTCGTGACCCATGGCGATGCCTGCTTGCCGAATATCATGGTGGAAAATGGCCGCT
TTTCTGGATTCATCGACTGTGGCCGGCTGGGTGTGGCGGACCGCTATCAGGACATAGCGTTGGCTACCCG
TGATATTGCTGAAGAGCTTGGCGGCGAATGGGCTGACCGCTTCCTCGTGCTTTACGGTATCGCCGCTCCC
GATTCGCAGCGCATCGCCTTCTATCGCCTTCTTGACGAGTTCTTCTGAGCGGGACTCTGGGGTTCGAAAT
GACCGACCAAGCGACGCCCAACCTGCCATCACGATGGCCGCAATAAAATATCTTTATTTTCATTACATCT
GTGTGTTGGTTTTTTGTGTGAATCGATAGCGATAAGGATCCTCTTTGCGCTTGCGTTTTCCCTTGTCCAG
ATAGCCCAGTAGCTGACATTCATCCGGGGTCAGCACCGTTTCTGCGGACTGGCTTTCTACCCGGTATCAG
CTCACTCAAAGGCGGTAATACGGTTATCCACAGAATCAGGGGATAACGCAGGAAAGAACATGTGAGCAAA
AGGCCAGCAAAAGGCCAGGAACCGTAAAAAGGCCGCGTTGCTGGCGTTTTTCCATAGGCTCCGCCCCCCT
GACGAGCATCACAAAAATCGACGCTCAAGTCAGAGGTGGCGAAACCCGACAGGACTATAAAGATACCAGG
CGTTTCCCCCTGGAAGCTCCCTCGTGCGCTCTCCTGTTCCGACCCTGCCGCTTACCGGATACCTGTCCGC
CTTTCTCCCTTCGGGAAGCGTGGCGCTTTCTCATAGCTCACGCTGTAGGTATCTCAGTTCGGTGTAGGTC
GTTCGCTCCAAGCTGGGCTGTGTGCACGAACCCCCCGTTCAGCCCGACCGCTGCGCCTTATCCGGTAACT
ATCGTCTTGAGTCCAACCCGGTAAGACACGACTTATCGCCACTGGCAGCAGCCACTGGTAACAGGATTAG
CAGAGCGAGGTATGTAGGCGGTGCTACAGAGTTCTTGAAGTGGTGGCCTAACTACGGCTACACTAGAAGG
ACAGTATTTGGTATCTGCGCTCTGCTGAAGCCAGTTACCTTCGGAAAAAGAGTTGGTAGCTCTTGATCCG
GCAAACAAACCACCGCTGGTAGCGGTGGTTTTTTTGTTTGCAAGCAGCAGATTACGCGCAGAAAAAAAGG
ATTTCAAGAAGATCCTTTGATCTTTTCTACGGGGTCTGACGCTCAGTGGAACGAAAACTCACGTTAAGGG
ATTTTGGTCATGAGATTATCAAAAAGGATCTTCACCTAGATCCTTTTATAGTCCGGAAATACAGGAACGC
ACGCTGGATGGCCCTTCGCTGGGATGGTGAAACCATGAAAAATGGCAGCTTCAGTGGATTAAGTGGGGGT
AATGTGGCCTGTACCCTCTGGTTGCATAGGTATTCATACGGTTAAAATTTATCAGGCGCGATTGCGGCAG
TTTTTCGGGTGGTTTGTTGCCATTTTTACCTGTCTGCTGCCGTGATCGCGCTGAACGCGTTTTAGCGGTG
CGTACAATTAAGGGATTATGGTAAATCCACTTACTGTCTGCCCTCGTAGCCATCGAGATAAACCGCAGTA
CTCCGGCCACGATGCGTCCGGCGTAGAGGATCGAGATCTTCAATATTGGCCATTAGCCATATTATTCATT
GGTTATATAGCATAAATCAATATTGGCTATTGGCCATTGCATACGTTGTATCTATATCATAATATGTACA
TTTATATTGGCTCATGTCCAATATGACCGCCATGTTGGCATTGATTATTGACTAGTTATTAATAGTAATC
AATTACGGGGTCATTAGTTCATAGCCCATATATGGAGTTCCGCGTTACATAACTTACGGTAAATGGCCCG
CCTGGCTGACCGCCCAACGACCCCCGCCCATTGACGTCAATAATGACGTATGTTCCCATAGTAACGCCAA
TAGGGACTTTCCATTGACGTCAATGGGTGGAGTATTTACGGTAAACTGCCCACTTGGCAGTACATCAAGT
GTATCATATGCCAAGTCCGCCCCCTATTGACGTCAATGACGGTAAATGGCCCGCCTGGCATTATGCCCAG
TACATGACCTTACGGGACTTTCCTACTTGGCAGTACATCTACGTATTAGTCATCGCTATTACCATGGTGA
TGCGGTTTTGGCAGTACACCAATGGGCGTGGATAGCGGTTTGACTCACGGGGATTTCCAAGTCTCCACCC
CATTGACGTCAATGGGAGTTTGTTTTGGCACCAAAATCAACGGGACTTTCCAAAATGTCGTAATAACCCC
GCCCCGTTGACGCAAATGGGCGGTAGGCGTGTACGGTGGGAGGTCTATATAAGCAGAGCTGGTTTAGTGA
ACCGTCAGATCACTAGAAGCTTTATTGCGGTAGTTTATCACAGTTAAATTGCTAACGCAGTCAGTGCTTC
TGACACAACAGTCTCGAACTTAAGCTGCAGAAGTTGGTCGTGAGGCACTGGGCAGGTAAGTATCAAGGTT
ACAAGACAGGTTTAAGGAGACCAATAGAAACTGGGCTTGTCGAGACAGAGAAGACTCTTGCGTTTCTGAT
AGGCACCTATTGGTCTTACTGACATCCACTTTGCCTTTCTCTCCACAGGTGTCCACTCCCAGTTCAATTA
CAGCTCTTAAGGCTAGAGTATTAATACGACTCACTATAGGGCTAGCGCTCACCATGGTCTTCACACTCGA
AGATTTCGTTGGGGACTGGCGACAGACAGCCGGCTACAACCTGGACCAAGTCCTTGAACAGGGAGGTGTG
TCCAGTTTGTTTCAGAATCTCGGGG
